Addgene plasmid #146002: pAc5.1B-EGFP-DmSmaug_584-762-V5His6_C
Purpose: Insect Expression of DmSmaug_584-762
Depositing lab: Elisa Izaurralde. Depositing organization: Max Planck Institute for Developmental Biology.
Backbone
  Vector backbone: Unknown
  Vector type: Insect Expression
Growth in bacteria
  Bacterial resistance: Ampicillin, 100 μg/mL
  Growth temperature: 37°C
  Growth strain: DH5alpha
  Copy number: Low Copy
Gene/Insert
  Gene/Insert name: DmSmaug_584-762
  Species: D. melanogaster (fly)
  Mutation: 2 silent mutations compared to the sequence given by NCBI: NM_079263.2
  Entrez Gene: smg (a.k.a. Dmel_CG5263, CG5263, D69, Dmel\CG5263, SMG, SmG, Smaug, Smg, anon-D69, anonD69)
  Cloning method: Unknown
Terms and licenses: Academic/Nonprofit Terms; Industry Terms: Not Available to Industry
Depositor comments: Plasmids from this collection were made available to the research community and donated after the lab closed. Please note that the sequence provided by the depositing laboratory may be theoretical/predicted or based on Sanger sequencing results. There may be discrepancies between sequencing results obtained by Addgene and the depositor sequence. If an Addgene verified sequence is not available, please contact before placing your order to request that our lab fully sequence the plasmid.
How to cite: pAc5.1B-EGFP-DmSmaug_584-762-V5His6_C was a gift from Elisa Izaurralde (Addgene plasmid # 146002 ; http://n2t.net/addgene:146002 ; RRID:Addgene_146002)
