[The description below was written by a language model from this plasmid's Addgene catalogue record and pLannotate feature annotations shown in this document.]
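Description:
pAc5.1B-EGFP-DmSmaug_584-762-V5His6_C is a 6.6 kb insect expression plasmid for producing a GFP-tagged fragment of the Drosophila melanogaster Smaug protein. The catalogue lists the backbone as unknown, although the name and the annotated parts point to a pAc5.1-type vector. It is maintained in E. coli through a ColE1/pUC-family origin of replication and selected with ampicillin via a β-lactamase gene under its own bla promoter. The feature annotation describes the origin as a high-copy type, whereas the depositor lists the plasmid as low copy. Short fragments annotated as tetracycline resistance and SV40 large T antigen appear to be non-functional backbone remnants, and no selectable marker for insect cells is annotated.

The expression cassette is driven by the Drosophila actin 5C promoter, a strong constitutive promoter commonly used in fly cell lines. It directs an open reading frame that begins with EGFP and continues into Smaug residues 584–762. According to the depositor, this fragment carries two silent mutations relative to the NCBI reference. A V5 epitope tag lies downstream of the insert, followed by an SV40 polyadenylation signal. The name also indicates a His6 tag, which the feature table does not annotate separately, and the record does not show whether the V5 and His6 tags are translated in frame with the insert. Smaug is a translational regulator that binds the 3′ UTRs of mRNAs such as nanos and represses their translation by recruiting Cup. The stated purpose is simply insect expression of this fragment. The EGFP fusion would allow fluorescence detection or GFP-based pulldown of this isolated region, though the record gives no specific application.
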