Features (pLannotate 1.2.2; 10 found; start..end, strand, type, name):
     56..2568    +  promoter       Ac5 promoter: Drosophila melanogaster actin 5C promoter
   2588..3304    +  CDS            EGFP: EGFP is a basic (constitutively fluorescent) green fluorescent protein published in 1996, derived from Aequorea victoria. It is reported to be a rapidly-maturing weak dimer with moderate acid sensitivity.
   3332..3868    +  CDS            smg (fragment): SMG_DROME - Experimental evidence at protein level: Swiss-Prot protein existence level 1. Translation regulator that binds to the 3'-UTR of specific mRNAs such as nanos (nos) and prevents their translation. Prevents translation of unlocalized nos in the bulk cytoplasm via the recruitment of cup. From Drosophila melanogaster (Fruit fly).
   3899..3940    +  CDS            V5 tag: epitope tag from simian virus 5
   4040..4174    -  polyA_signal   SV40 poly(A) signal: SV40 polyadenylation signal
   4197..4281    -  CDS            large T antigen (fragment): large T antigen from SV40 (simian virus 40)
   4282..4752    +  CDS            TcR (fragment): tetracycline efflux protein; tet; confers resistance to tetracycline
   4796..5384    -  rep_origin     ori: high-copy-number ColE1/pMB1/pBR322/pUC origin of replication
   5555..6415    -  CDS            AmpR: β-lactamase; bla; confers resistance to ampicillin, carbenicillin, and related antibiotics
   6416..6520    -  promoter       AmpR promoter: bla
>Addgene plasmid #146002 | pAc5.1B-EGFP-DmSmaug_584-762-V5His6_C | depositor full sequence | sequence record 288447 | Full Sequence
CTTCAAGGAATTAATTCTATATTCTAAAAACACAAATGATACTTCTAAAAAAAATCATGAATGGCATCAA
CTCTGAATCAAATCTTTGCAGATGCACCTACTTCTCATTTCCACTGTCACATCATTTTTCCAGATCTCGC
TGCCTGTTATGTGGCCCACAAACCAAGACACGTTTTATGGCCATTAAAGCTGGCTGATCGTCGCCAAACA
CCAAATACATATCAATATGTACATTCGAGAAAGAAGCGATCAAAGAAGCGTCTTCGGGCGAGTAGGAGAA
TGCGGAGGAGAAGGAGAACGAGCTGATCTAGTATCTCTCCACAATCCAATGCCAACTGACCAACTGGCCA
TATTCGGAGCAATTTGAAGCCAATTTCCATCGCCTGGCGATCGCTCCATTCTTGGCTATATGTTTTTCAC
CGTTCCCGGGGCCATTTTCAAAGACTCGTCGGTAAGATAAGATTGTGTCACTCGCTGTCTCTCTTCATTT
GTCGAAGAATGCTGAGGAATTTCGCGATGACGTCGGCGAGTATTTTGAAGAATGAGAATAATTTGTATTT
ATACGAAAATCAGTTAGTGGAATTTTCTACAAAAACATGTTATCTATAGATAATTTTGTTGCAAAATATG
TTGACTATGACAAAGATTGTATGTATATACCTTTAATGTATTCTCATTTTCTTATGTATTTATAATGGCA
ATGATGATACTGATGATATTTTAAGATGATGCCAGACCACAGGCTGATTTCTGCGTCTTTTGCCGAACGC
AGTGCATGTGCGGTTGTTGTTTTTTGGAATAGTTTCAATTTTCGGACTGTCCGCTTTGATTTCAGTTTCT
TGGCTTATTCAAAAAGCAAAGTAAAGCCAAAAAAGCGAGATGGCAATACCAAATGCGGCAAAACGGTAGT
GGAAGGAAAGGGGTGCGGGGCAGCGGAAGGAAGGGTGGGGCGGGGCGTGGCGGGGTCTGTGGCTGGGCGC
GACGTCACCGACGTTGGAGCCACTCCTTTGACCATGTGTGCGTGTGTGTATTATTCGTGTCTCGCCACTC
GCCGGTTGTTTTTTTCTTTTTATCTCGCTCTCTCTAGCGCCATCTCGTACGCATGCTCAACGCACCGCAT
GTTGCCGTGTCCTTTATGCGTCATTTTGGCTCGAAATAGGCAATTATTTAAACAAAGATTAGTCAACGAA
AACGCTAAAATAAATAAGTCTACAATATGGTTACTTATTGCCATGTGTGTGCAGCCAACGATAGCAACAA
AAGCAACAACACAGTGGCTTTCCCTCTTTCACTTTTTGTTTGCAAGCGCGTGCGAGCAAGACGGCACGAC
CGGCAAACGCAATTACGCTGACAAAGAGCAGACGAAGTTTTGGCCGAAAAACATCAAGGCGCCTGATACG
AATGCATTTGCAATAACAATTGCGATATTTAATATTGTTTATGAAGCTGTTTGACTTCAAAACACACAAA
AAAAAAAATAAAACAAATTATTTGAAAGAGAATTAGGAATCGGACAGCTTATCGTTACGGGCTAACAGCA
CACCGAGACGAAATAGCTTACCTGACGTCACAGCCTCTGGAAGAACTGCCGCCAAGCAGAGAGAGAGAGA
AAAAGAGGGAGAGCAGCTTAGACCGCATGTGCTTGTGTGTGAGGCGTCTCTCTCTTCGTCTCCTGTTTGC
GCAAACGCATAGACTGCACTGAGAAAATCGATTACCTATTTTTTATGAATGAATATTTGCACTATTACTA
TTCAAAACTATTAAGATAGCAATCACATTCAATAGCCAAATACTATACCACCTGAGCGATGCAACGAAAT
GATCAATTTGAGCAAAAATGCTGCATATTTAGGACGGCATCATTATAGAAATGCTTCTTGCTGTGTACTT
TTCTCTCGTCTGGCAGCTGTTTCGCCGTTATTGTTAAAACCGGCTTAAGTTAGGTGTGTTTTCTACGACT
AGTGATGCCCCTACTAGAAGATGTGTGTTGCACAAATGTCCCTGAATAACCAATTTGAAGTGCAGATAGC
AGTAAACGTAAGCTAATATGAATATTATTTAACTGTAATGTTTTAATATCGCTGGACATTACTAATAAAC
CCACTATAAACACATGTACATATGTATGTTTTGGCATACAATGAGTAGTTGGGGAAAAAATGTGTAAAAG
CACCGTGACCATCACAGCATAAAGATAACCAGCTGAAGTATCGAATATGAGTAACCCCCAAATTGAATCA
CATGCCGCAACTGATAGGACCCATGGAAGTACACTCTTCATGGCGATATACAAGACACACACAAGCACGA
ACACCCAGTTGCGGAGGAAATTCTCCGTAAATGAAAACCCAATCGGCGAACAATTCATACCCATATATGG
TAAAAGTTTTGAACGCGACTTGAGAGCGGAGAGCATTGCGGCTGATAAGGTTTTAGCGCTAAGCGGGCTT
TATAAAACGGGCTGCGGGACCAGTTTTCATATCACTACCGTTTGAGTTCTTGTGCTGTGTGGATACTCCT
CCCGACACAAAGCCGCTCCATCAGCCAGCAGTCGTCTAATCCAGAGACCCCGGATCGGGGTACCAACATG
GTGAGCAAGGGCGAGGAGCTGTTCACCGGGGTGGTGCCCATCCTGGTCGAGCTGGACGGCGACGTAAACG
GCCACAAGTTCAGCGTGTCCGGCGAGGGCGAGGGCGATGCCACCTACGGCAAGCTGACCCTGAAGTTCAT
CTGCACCACCGGCAAGCTGCCCGTGCCCTGGCCCACCCTCGTGACCACCCTGACCTACGGCGTGCAGTGC
TTCAGCCGCTACCCCGACCACATGAAGCAGCACGACTTCTTCAAGTCCGCCATGCCCGAAGGCTACGTCC
AGGAGCGCACCATCTTCTTCAAGGACGACGGCAACTACAAGACCCGCGCCGAGGTGAAGTTCGAGGGCGA
CACCCTGGTGAACCGCATCGAGCTGAAGGGCATCGACTTCAAGGAGGACGGCAACATCCTGGGGCACAAG
CTGGAGTACAACTACAACAGCCACAACGTCTATATCATGGCCGACAAGCAGAAGAACGGCATCAAGGTGA
ACTTCAAGATCCGCCACAACATCGAGGACGGCAGCGTGCAGCTCGCCGACCACTACCAGCAGAACACCCC
CATCGGCGACGGCCCCGTGCTGCTGCCCGACAACCACTACCTGAGCACCCAGTCCGCCCTGAGCAAAGAC
CCCAACGAGAAGCGCGATCACATGGTCCTGCTGGAGTTCGTGACCGCCGCCGGGATCACTCTCGGCATGG
ACGAGCTGTACAAGCCAAGCTTGAATTCTGCAGATATCATGTTCAAGCCCAATTATATTAAGTTCCACAC
GCGCAACGTGGGCATGTCGGGAATCGGACTCTGGCTAAAATCCTTGCGTCTGCACAAGTACATCGAGCTG
TTCAAGAACATGACGTACGAGGAAATGCTCTTGATCACCGAGGACTTTCTGCAGAGTGTTGGCGTCACCA
AGGGCGCCTCCCACAAGCTTGCCCTTTGCATTGATAAGCTGAAGGAACGGGCCAATATTCTTAACCGGGT
AGAACAAGAACTGCTATCGGGTCAAATGGAGCTGAGCACGGCGGTTGAGGAGCTAACAAATATTGTGCTG
ACACCAATGAAGCCACTGGAGTCTCCAGGACCACCGGAGGAAAACATTGGTCTGCGTTTTCTTAAGGTCA
TTGACATTGTGACCAATACGTTGCAGCAGGATCCGTATGCTGTCCAAGACGACGAGACTTTGGGTGTGCT
TATGTGGATTCTAGACCGTTCTATCCACAACGAGGCATTTATGAATCATGCCAGTCAACTCAAGGACCTG
AAGTTTAAGTTGTCCAAACGCTCGAGTCTAGAGGGCCCGCGGTTCGAAGGTAAGCCTATCCCTAACCCTC
TCCTCGGTCTCGATTCTACGCGTACCGGTCATCATCACCATCACCATTGAGTTTAAACCCGCTGATCAGC
CTCGACTGTGCCTTCTAAGGCCTGAGCTCGCTGATCAGCCTCGATCGAGGATCCAGACATGATAAGATAC
ATTGATGAGTTTGGACAAACCACAACTAGAATGCAGTGAAAAAAATGCTTTATTTGTGAAATTTGTGATG
CTATTGCTTTATTTGTAACCATTATAAGCTGCAATAAACAAGTTAACAACAACAATTGCATTCATTTTAT
GTTTCAGGTTCAGGGGGAGGTGTGGGAGGTTTTTTAAAGCAAGTAAAACCTCTACAAATGTGGTATGGCT
GATTATGATCAGTCGACCGATGCCCTTGAGAGCCTTCAACCCAGTCAGCTCCTTCCGGTGGGCGCGGGGC
ATGACTATCGTCGCCGCACTTATGACTGTCTTCTTTATCATGCAACTCGTAGGACAGGTGCCGGCAGCGC
TCTGGGTCATTTTCGGCGAGGACCGCTTTCGCTGGAGCGCGACGATGATCGGCCTGTCGCTTGCGGTATT
CGGAATCTTGCACGCCCTCGCTCAAGCCTTCGTCACTGGTCCCGCCACCAAACGTTTCGGCGAGAAGCAG
GCCATTATCGCCGGCATGGCGGCCGACGCGCTGGGCTACGTCTTGCTGGCGTTCGCGACGCGAGGCTGGA
TGGCCTTCCCCATTATGATTCTTCTCGCTTCCGGCGGCATCGGGATGCCCGCGTTGCAGGCCATGCTGTC
CAGGCAGGTAGATGACGACCATCAGGGACAGCTTCAAGGATCGCTCGCGGCTCTTACCAGCCAGCAAAAG
GCCAGGAACCGTAAAAAGGCCGCGTTGCTGGCGTTTTTCCATAGGCTCCGCCCCCCTGACGAGCATCACA
AAAATCGACGCTCAAGTCAGAGGTGGCGAAACCCGACAGGACTATAAAGATACCAGGCGTTTCCCCCTGG
AAGCTCCCTCGTGCGCTCTCCTGTTCCGACCCTGCCGCTTACCGGATACCTGTCCGCCTTTCTCCCTTCG
GGAAGCGTGGCGCTTTCTCAATGCTCACGCTGTAGGTATCTCAGTTCGGTGTAGGTCGTTCGCTCCAAGC
TGGGCTGTGTGCACGAACCCCCCGTTCAGCCCGACCGCTGCGCCTTATCCGGTAACTATCGTCTTGAGTC
CAACCCGGTAAGACACGACTTATCGCCACTGGCAGCAGCCACTGGTAACAGGATTAGCAGAGCGAGGTAT
GTAGGCGGTGCTACAGAGTTCTTGAAGTGGTGGCCTAACTACGGCTACACTAGAAGGACAGTATTTGGTA
TCTGCGCTCTGCTGAAGCCAGTTACCTTCGGAAAAAGAGTTGGTAGCTCTTGATCCGGCAAACAAACCAC
CGCTGGTAGCGGTGGTTTTTTTGTTTGCAAGCAGCAGATTACGCGCAGAAAAAAAGGATCTCAAGAAGAT
CCTTTGATCTTTTCTACGGGGTCTGACGCTCAGTGGAACGAAAACTCACGTTAAGGGATTTTGGTCATGA
GATTATCAAAAAGGATCTTCACCTAGATCCTTTTAAATTAAAAATGAAGTTTTAAATCAATCTAAAGTAT
ATATGAGTAAACTTGGTCTGACAGTTACCAATGCTTAATCAGTGAGGCACCTATCTCAGCGATCTGTCTA
TTTCGTTCATCCATAGTTGCCTGACTCCCCGTCGTGTAGATAACTACGATACGGGAGGGCTTACCATCTG
GCCCCAGTGCTGCAATGATACCGCGAGACCCACGCTCACCGGCTCCAGATTTATCAGCAATAAACCAGCC
AGCCGGAAGGGCCGAGCGCAGAAGTGGTCCTGCAACTTTATCCGCCTCCATCCAGTCTATTAATTGTTGC
CGGGAAGCTAGAGTAAGTAGTTCGCCAGTTAATAGTTTGCGCAACGTTGTTGCCATTGCTGCAGGCATCG
TGGTGTCACGCTCGTCGTTTGGTATGGCTTCATTCAGCTCCGGTTCCCAACGATCAAGGCGAGTTACATG
ATCCCCCATGTTGTGCAAAAAAGCGGTTAGCTCCTTCGGTCCTCCGATCGTTGTCAGAAGTAAGTTGGCC
GCAGTGTTATCACTCATGGTTATGGCAGCACTGCATAATTCTCTTACTGTCATGCCATCCGTAAGATGCT
TTTCTGTGACTGGTGAGTACTCAACCAAGTCATTCTGAGAATAGTGTATGCGGCGACCGAGTTGCTCTTG
CCCGGCGTCAACACGGGATAATACCGCGCCACATAGCAGAACTTTAAAAGTGCTCATCATTGGAAAACGT
TCTTCGGGGCGAAAACTCTCAAGGATCTTACCGCTGTTGAGATCCAGTTCGATGTAACCCACTCGTGCAC
CCAACTGATCTTCAGCATCTTTTACTTTCACCAGCGTTTCTGGGTGAGCAAAAACAGGAAGGCAAAATGC
CGCAAAAAAGGGAATAAGGGCGACACGGAAATGTTGAATACTCATACTCTTCCTTTTTCAATATTATTGA
AGCATTTATCAGGGTTATTGTCTCATGAGCGGATACATATTTGAATGTATTTAGAAAAATAAACAAATAG
GGGTTCCGCGCACATTTCCCCGAAAAGTGCCACCTGACGTCTAAGAAACCATTATTATCATGACATTAAC
CTATAAAAATAGGCGTATCACGAGGCCCTTTCGT
